Addgene plasmid #177914: pAV-5S-Squash
Purpose: Expresses 5S rRNA fused to Squash aptamer in mammalian cells
Depositing lab: Samie Jaffrey. Depositing organization: Cornell University. Publication: Repurposing an adenine riboswitch into a fluorogenic imaging and sensing tag. Dey SK, Filonov GS, Olarerin-George AO, Jackson BT, Finley LWS, Jaffrey SR. Nat Chem Biol. 2021 Dec 22. pii: 10.1038/s41589-021-00925-0. doi: 10.1038/s41589-021-00925-0. PubMed 34937909.
Backbone
  Vector backbone: pAV-5S
  Backbone size w/o insert (bp): 5990
  Total vector size (bp): 6073
  Vector type: Mammalian Expression
Growth in bacteria
  Bacterial resistance: Ampicillin, 100 μg/mL
  Growth temperature: 37°C
  Growth strain: NEB Stable
  Copy number: Unknown
Gene/Insert
  Gene/Insert name: Squash aptamer
  Species: Synthetic
  Insert size (bp): 83
  Promoter: 5S
  Cloning method: Restriction Enzyme; 5′ cloning site SalI (not destroyed); 3′ cloning site XbaI (not destroyed)
  Sequencing primers: 5′ -; 3′ 5'-CATATGGATATCGGTAAC-3'
Terms and licenses: Academic/Nonprofit Terms; Industry Terms: Not Available to Industry
How to cite: pAV-5S-Squash was a gift from Samie Jaffrey (Addgene plasmid # 177914 ; http://n2t.net/addgene:177914 ; RRID:Addgene_177914)
