[The description below was written by a language model from this plasmid's Addgene catalogue record and pLannotate feature annotations shown in this document.]
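Description:
pAV-5S-Squash is a mammalian expression plasmid built on the pAV-5S backbone that produces 5S ribosomal RNA fused to the synthetic Squash aptamer, a fluorogenic RNA tag engineered from an adenine riboswitch. The 83 bp aptamer was inserted between SalI and XbaI sites, both retained, downstream of the annotated 5S rRNA element. The record lists the promoter as "5S", meaning transcription relies on the 5S gene's own RNA polymerase III control elements rather than a conventional upstream Pol II promoter. The aptamer itself is not annotated in the feature table but would lie in the interval between the 5S rRNA feature and the pUC-type multiple cloning site fragment, which is followed by an SV40 poly(A) signal.

On the opposite strand, an SV40 enhancer/early promoter drives a Tn5-derived segment containing the neo gene (neomycin/kanamycin phosphotransferase, typically used for G418 selection in mammalian cells) with a partial ble sequence, followed by SV40 small t intron and large T fragments and an SV40 polyadenylation signal. Partial AAV2 inverted terminal repeats flank both cassettes, reflecting an AAV-vector ancestry, although the record describes the plasmid only as a mammalian expression vector and does not mention viral packaging. Propagation in bacteria depends on a high-copy ColE1/pUC origin and ampicillin resistance, and an f1 origin is also present. The sequenced record is 5,968 nt, somewhat shorter than the catalogued total of 6,073 bp, and the record does not explain the difference.

The construct is intended for expressing a Squash-tagged 5S RNA in mammalian cells. Since fluorogenic aptamers fluoresce on binding a cognate small-molecule dye, this allows the tagged RNA to be imaged.
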