Features (pLannotate 1.2.2; 19 found; start..end, strand, type, name):
     93..227     -  polyA_signal   SV40 poly(A) signal: SV40 polyadenylation signal
    250..333     -  CDS            large T antigen (fragment): large T antigen from SV40 (simian virus 40)
    652..672     -  CDS            SV40 NLS: nuclear localization signal of SV40 (simian virus 40) large T antigen
    802..867     -  intron         small t intron: SV40 (simian virus 40) small t antigen intron
    869..943     -  CDS            small t antigen (fragment): SV40 (simian virus 40) small t antigen
    946..1266    -  CDS            ble (fragment): BLE_KLEPN - Experimental evidence at protein level: Swiss-Prot protein existence level 1. Binding protein with a strong affinity to the bleomycin family of antibiotics. Binds to CL990; an antimitotic-antibiotic compound. From Klebsiella pneumoniae.
   1290..2081    -  CDS            neo: KKA2_KLEPN - Also known as kan, nptII. Experimental evidence at protein level: Swiss-Prot protein existence level 1. Resistance to kanamycin, neomycin, paromomycin, ribostamycin, butirosin and gentamicin B. From Klebsiella pneumoniae.
   2113..2436    -  CDS            tnpA (fragment): TN5P_ECOLX - Also known as tnp. Experimental evidence at protein level: Swiss-Prot protein existence level 1. Mediates transposition of transposon Tn5 by a 'cut and paste' mechanism. First, the monomeric transposase binds the 19 bp inverted DNA repeats flanking the transposon. Then, dimerization of the DNA- bound transposase creates a synaptic DNA complex. After nicking of the first DNA strand, excision of the transposon proceeds through a series of intermediates. The transposase then mediates the insertion of the transposon at a new site by strand transfer. The activity of the wild- type tran
   2438..2767    -  promoter       SV40 promoter: SV40 enhancer and early promoter
   2871..2989    +  ncRNA          5S rRNA: Accession: RF00001 - 5S ribosomal RNA
   3111..3131    +  misc_feature   MCS (fragment): pUC18/19 multiple cloning site
   3189..3310    +  polyA_signal   SV40 poly(A) signal: SV40 polyadenylation signal
   3359..3488    +  repeat_region  AAV2 ITR (fragment): inverted terminal repeat of adeno-associated virus serotype 2 inverted
   3511..3578    +  CDS            lacZα (fragment): LacZα fragment of β-galactosidase; lacZ fragment
   3609..4037    -  rep_origin     f1 ori (sequence partly withheld): f1 bacteriophage origin of replication; arrow indicates direction of (+) strand synthesis
   4064..4168    +  promoter       AmpR promoter: bla
   4169..5029    +  CDS            AmpR: β-lactamase; bla; confers resistance to ampicillin, carbenicillin, and related antibiotics
   5200..5788    +  rep_origin     ori: high-copy-number ColE1/pMB1/pBR322/pUC origin of replication
   5948..37      -  repeat_region  AAV2 ITR (fragment) (across the origin): inverted terminal repeat of adeno-associated virus serotype 2 inverted
>Addgene plasmid #177914 | pAV-5S-Squash | addgene full sequence | sequence record 354583 | Addgene NGS Result
AGAGAGGGAGTGGCCAACTCCATCACTAGGGGTTCCTGGAGGGGTGGAGTCGTGACGTGAATTACGTCAT
AGGGTTAGGGAGGTCCTGGATCGATCCAGACATGATAAGATACATTGATGAGTTTGGACAAACCACAACT
AGAATGCAGTGAAAAAAATGCTTTATTTGTGAAATTTGTGATGCTATTGCTTTATTTGTAACCATTATAA
GCTGCAATAAACAAGTTAACAACAACAATTGCATTCATTTTATGTTTCAGGTTCAGGGGGAGGTGTGGGA
GGTTTTTTAAAGCAAGTAAAACCTCTACAAATGTGGTATGGCTGATTATGATCTCTAGTCAAGGCACTAT
ACATCAAATATTCCTTATTAACCCCTTTACAAATTAAAAAGCTAAAGGTACACAATTTTTGAGCATAGTT
ATTAATAGCAGACACTCTATGCCTGTGTGGAGTAAGAAAAAACAGTATGTTATGATTATAACTGTTATGC
CTACTTATAAAGGTTACAGAATATTTTTCCATAATTTTCTTGTATAGCAGTGCAGCTTTTTCCTTTGTGG
TGTAAATAGCAAAGCAAGCAAGAGTTCTATTACTAAACACAGCATGACTCAAAAAACTTAGCAATTCTGA
AGGAAAGTCCTTGGGGTCTTCTACCTTTCTCTTCTTTTTTGGAGGAGTAGAATGTTGAGAGTCAGCAGTA
GCCTCATCATCACTAGATGGCATTTCTTCTGAGCAAAACAGGTTTTCCTCATTAAAGGCATTCCACCACT
GCTCCCATTCATCAGTTCCATAGGTTGGAATCTAAAATACACAAACAATTAGAATCAGTAGTTTAACACA
TTATACACTTAAAAATTTTATATTTACCTTAGAGCTTTAAATCTCTGTAGGTAGTTTGTCCAATTATGTC
ACACCACAGAAGTAAGGTTCCTTCACAAAGATCCGGACCAAAGCGGCCATCGTGCCTCCCCACTCCTGCA
GTTCGGGGGCATGGATGCGCGGATAGCCGCTGCTGGTTTCCTGGATGCCGACGGATTTGCACTGCCGGTA
GAACTCCGCGAGGTCGTCCAGCCTCAGGCAGCAGCTGAACCAACTCGCGAGGGGATCGAGCCCGGGGTGG
GCGAAGAACTCCAGCATGAGATCCCCGCGCTGGAGGATCATCCAGCCGGCGTCCCGGAAAACGATTCCGA
AGCCCAACCTTTCATAGAAGGCGGCGGTGGAATCGAAATCTCGTGATGGCAGGTTGGGCGTCGCTTGGTC
GGTCATTTCGAACCCCAGAGTCCCGCTCAGAAGAACTCGTCAAGAAGGCGATAGAAGGCGATGCGCTGCG
AATCGGGAGCGGCGATACCGTAAAGCACGAGGAAGCGGTCAGCCCATTCGCCGCCAAGCTCTTCAGCAAT
ATCACGGGTAGCCAACGCTATGTCCTGATAGCGGTCCGCCACACCCAGCCGGCCACAGTCGATGAATCCA
GAAAAGCGGCCATTTTCCACCATGATATTCGGCAAGCAGGCATCGCCATGGGTCACGACGAGATCCTCGC
CGTCGGGCATGCGCGCCTTGAGCCTGGCGAACAGTTCGGCTGGCGCGAGCCCCTGATGCTCTTCGTCCAG
ATCATCCTGATCGACAAGACCGGCTTCCATCCGAGTACGTGCTCGCTCGATGCGATGTTTCGCTTGGTGG
TCGAATGGGCAGGTAGCCGGATCAAGCGTATGCAGCCGCCGCATTGCATCAGCCATGATGGATACTTTCT
CGGCAGGAGCAAGGTGAGATGACAGGAGATCCTGCCCCGGCACTTCGCCCAATAGCAGCCAGTCCCTTCC
CGCTTCAGTGACAACGTCGAGCACAGCTGCGCAAGGAACGCCCGTCGTGGCCAGCCACGATAGCCGCGCT
GCCTCGTCCTGCAGTTCATTCAGGGCACCGGACAGGTCGGTCTTGACAAAAAGAACCGGGCGCCCCTGCG
CTGACAGCCGGAACACGGCGGCATCAGAGCAGCCGATTGTCTGTTGTGCCCAGTCATAGCCGAATAGCCT
CTCCACCCAAGCGGCCGGAGAACCTGCGTGCAATCCATCTTGTTCAATCATGCGAAACGATCCTCATCCT
GTCTCTTGATCAGATCTTGATCCCCTGCGCCATCAGATCCTTGGCGGCAAGAAAGCCATCCAGTTTACTT
TGCAGGGCTTCCCAACCTTACCAGAGGGCGCCCCAGCTGGCAATTCCGGTTCGCTTGCTGTCCATAAAAC
CGCCCAGTCTAGCTATCGCCATGTAAGCCCACTGCAAGCTACCTGCTTTCTCTTTGCGCTTGCGTTTTCC
CTTGTCCAGATAGCCCAGTAGCTGACATTCATCCGGGGTCAGCACCGTTTCTGCGGACTGGCTTTCTACG
TGTTCCGCTTCCTTTAGCAGCCCTTGCGCCCTGAGTGCTTGCGGCAGCGTGAAGCTTTTTGCAAAAGCCT
AGGCCTCCAAAAAAGCCTCCTCACTACTTCTGGAATAGCTCAGAGGCCGAGGCGGCCTCGGCCTCTGCAT
AAATAAAAAAAATTAGTCAGCCATGGGGCGGAGAATGGGCGGAACTGGGCGGAGTTAGGGGCGGGATGGG
CGGAGTTAGGGGCGGGACTATGGTTGCTGACTAATTGAGATGCATGCTTTGCATACTTCTGCCTGCTGGG
GAGCCTGGGGACTTTCCACACCTGGTTGCTGACTAATTGAGATGCATGCTTTGCATACTTCTGCCTGCTG
GGGAGCCTGGGGACTTTCCACACCCTAACTGACACACATTCCACAGCCGGATCCGGCCCCGGGCTGGCGG
TGTCGGATGCAATCCGGCGGGCACGGCCGGGCCGGGCTGGGCTCTTGGGGCAGCCAGGCGCCTCCTTCAG
CGTCTACGGCCATACCACCCTGAACGCGCCCGATCTCGTCTGATCTCGGAAGCTAAGCAGGGTCGGGCCT
GGTTAGTACTTGGATGGGAGACCGCCTGGGAATACCGGGTGCTGTAGGCGTCGACCCTAGGCTACAAGGT
GAGCCCAATAATACGGTTTGGGTTAGGATAGGAAGTAGAGCCGTAAACTCTCTAAGCGGTAGTCTAGGTC
TAGAGCGGACTTCGGTCCGCTTTTTACTAGGACCTGCAGGCATGCAAGCTTGACGTCGGTTACCGATATC
CATATGGCGGCCGCATCGATCTCGAGCCGCGGACTAGTAACTTGTTTATTGCAGCTTATAATGGTTACAA
ATAAAGCAATAGCATCACAAATTTCACAAATAAAGCATTTTTTTCACTGCATTCTAGTTGTGGTTTGTCC
AAACTCATCAATGTATCTTATCATGTCTTACGTAGATAAGTAGCATGGCGGGTTAATCATTAACTACAAG
GAACCCCTAGTGATGGAGTTGGCCACTCCCTCTCTGCGCGCTCGCTCGCTCACTGAGGCCGGGCGACCAA
AGGTCGCCCGACGCCCGGGCTTTGCCCGGGCGGCCTCAGTGAGCGAGCGAGCGCGCAGAGAGGGACAGAT
CTGCAGATCTGCTGGCGTAATAGCGAAGAGGCCCGCACCGATCGCCCTTCCCAACAGTTGCGCAGCCTGA
ATGGCGAATGGAAATTGTAAGCGTTAATATTTTGTTAAAATTCGCGTTAAATTTTTGTTAAATCAGCTCA
TTTTTTAACCAATAGGCCGAAATCGGCAAAATCCCTTATAAATCAAAAGAATAGACCGAGATAGGGT
[37 nt withheld, positions 3708-3744]
AAAGAACGTGGACTCCAACGTCAAAGG
[49 nt withheld, positions 3772-3820]
T
[91 nt withheld, positions 3822-3912]
G
[124 nt withheld, positions 3914-4037]
CAGGTGGCACTTTTCGGGGAAATGTGCGCGGAACCCCTATTTGTTTATTTTTCTAAATACATTCAAATAT
GTATCCGCTCATGAGACAATAACCCTGATAAATGCTTCAATAATATTGAAAAAGGAAGAGTATGAGTATT
CAACATTTCCGTGTCGCCCTTATTCCCTTTTTTGCGGCATTTTGCCTTCCTGTTTTTGCTCACCCAGAAA
CGCTGGTGAAAGTAAAAGATGCTGAAGATCAGTTGGGTGCACGAGTGGGTTACATCGAACTGGATCTCAA
CAGCGGTAAGATCCTTGAGAGTTTTCGCCCCGAAGAACGTTTTCCAATGATGAGCACTTTTAAAGTTCTG
CTATGTGGCGCGGTATTATCCCGTATTGACGCCGGGCAAGAGCAACTCGGTCGCCGCATACACTATTCTC
AGAATGACTTGGTTGAGTACTCACCAGTCACAGAAAAGCATCTTACGGATGGCATGACAGTAAGAGAATT
ATGCAGTGCTGCCATAACCATGAGTGATAACACTGCGGCCAACTTACTTCTGACAACGATCGGAGGACCG
AAGGAGCTAACCGCTTTTTTGCACAACATGGGGGATCATGTAACTCGCCTTGATCGTTGGGAACCGGAGC
TGAATGAAGCCATACCAAACGACGAGCGTGACACCACGATGCCTGTAGCAATGGCAACAACGTTGCGCAA
ACTATTAACTGGCGAACTACTTACTCTAGCTTCCCGGCAACAATTAATAGACTGGATGGAGGCGGATAAA
GTTGCAGGACCACTTCTGCGCTCGGCCCTTCCGGCTGGCTGGTTTATTGCTGATAAATCTGGAGCCGGTG
AGCGTGGGTCTCGCGGTATCATTGCAGCACTGGGGCCAGATGGTAAGCCCTCCCGTATCGTAGTTATCTA
CACGACGGGGAGTCAGGCAACTATGGATGAACGAAATAGACAGATCGCTGAGATAGGTGCCTCACTGATT
AAGCATTGGTAACTGTCAGACCAAGTTTACTCATATATACTTTAGATTGATTTAAAACTTCATTTTTAAT
TTAAAAGGATCTAGGTGAAGATCCTTTTTGATAATCTCATGACCAAAATCCCTTAACGTAAGTTTTCGTT
CCACTGAGCGTCAGACCCCGTAGAAAAGATCAAAGGATCTTCTTGAGATCCTTTTTTTCTGCGCGTAATC
TGCTGCTTGCAAACAAAAAAACCACCGCTACCAGCGGTGGTTTGTTTGCCGGATCAAGAGCTACCAACTC
TTTTTCCGAAGGTAACTGGCTTCAGCAGAGCGCAGATACCAAATACTGTTCTTCTAGTGTAGCCGTAGTT
AGGCCACCACTTCAAGAACTCTGTAGCACCGCCTACATACCTCGCTCTGCTAATCCTGTTACCAGTGGCT
GCTGCCAGTGGCGATAAGTCGTGTCTTACCGGGTTGGACTCAAGACGATAGTTACCGGATAAGGCGCAGC
GGTCGGGCTGAACGGGGGGTTCGTGCACACAGCCCAGCTTGGAGCGAACGACCTACACCGAACTGAGATA
CCTACAGCGTGAGCTATGAGAAAGCGCCACGCTTCCCGAAGGGAGAAAGGCGGACAGGTATCCGGTAAGC
GGCAGGGTCGGAACAGGAGAGCGCACGAGGGAGCTTCCAGGGGGAAACGCCTGGTATCTTTATAGTCCTG
TCGGGTTTCGCCACCTCTGACTTGAGCGTCGATTTTTGTGATGCTCGTCAGGGGGGCGGAGCCTATGGAA
AAACGCCAGCAACGCGGCCTTTTTACGGTTCCTGGCCTTTTGCTGGCCTTTTGCTCACATGTTCTTTCCT
GCGTTATCCCCTGATTCTGTGGATAACCGTATTACCGCCTTTGAGTGAGCTGATACCGCTCGCCGCAGCC
GAACGACCGAGCGCAGCGAGTCAGTGAGCGAGCGAGCGCGC
